Addgene plasmid #190634: pCDNA-SCW-HHL
Purpose: Mammalian expression of genetically encoded calcium indicator SCW-HHL
Depositing lab: Robert Campbell. Depositing organization: University of Alberta. Publication: Biosensor Optimization Using a Forster Resonance Energy Transfer Pair Based on mScarlet Red Fluorescent Protein and an mScarlet-Derived Green Fluorescent Protein. Gohil K, Wu SY, Takahashi-Yamashiro K, Shen Y, Campbell RE. ACS Sens. 2023 Feb 24;8(2):587-597. doi: 10.1021/acssensors.2c01730. Epub 2023 Jan 24. PubMed 36693235.
Backbone
  Vector backbone: pcDNA3.1
  Vector type: Mammalian Expression
Growth in bacteria
  Bacterial resistance: Ampicillin, 100 μg/mL
  Growth temperature: 37°C
  Growth strain: DH5alpha
  Copy number: High Copy
Gene/Insert
  Gene/Insert name: SCW-HHL (alt name: mScarlet-I-HHL-CaM-RS20-mWatermelon-HHL)
  Species: Synthetic
Terms and licenses: Academic/Nonprofit Terms; Industry Terms: Not Available to Industry
Depositor comments: Please visit https://doi.org/10.1101/2022.06.20.496847 for bioRxiv preprint
How to cite: pCDNA-SCW-HHL was a gift from Robert Campbell (Addgene plasmid # 190634 ; http://n2t.net/addgene:190634 ; RRID:Addgene_190634)
