[The description below was written by a language model from this plasmid's Addgene catalogue record and pLannotate feature annotations shown in this document.]
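Description:
pCDNA-SCW-HHL is a 7,278 nt mammalian expression plasmid built on the pcDNA3.1 backbone that encodes SCW-HHL, a synthetic, genetically encoded calcium indicator. It is propagated in E. coli as a high-copy plasmid through its ColE1/pUC-type origin and selected with ampicillin via the AmpR β-lactamase gene under its own promoter. An f1 origin is also present. For selection in mammalian cells the backbone carries a neomycin/kanamycin phosphotransferase gene driven by the SV40 enhancer/early promoter and terminated by the SV40 poly(A) signal, which normally permits G418 selection of stable transfectants. Short annotated fragments such as bom, lac promoter/operator, lacI, ble and a truncated HIV-1 LTR match appear to be backbone remnants or annotation hits, not functional parts of the design.

The sensor is expressed from the human CMV immediate early enhancer and promoter, with a T7 promoter just upstream of the coding region and a bovine growth hormone poly(A) signal downstream. The open reading frame is a single fusion arranged as mScarlet-I (HHL variant), calmodulin, the RS20 calmodulin-binding peptide from smooth muscle myosin light chain kinase, and mWatermelon (HHL variant). The last domain is annotated automatically as an mScarlet-I fragment, consistent with mWatermelon being a green fluorescent protein derived from mScarlet. In this type of design, calcium-loaded calmodulin binds the RS20 peptide, and the resulting conformational change alters Förster resonance energy transfer between the green donor and the red acceptor, giving a ratiometric readout. The record does not define the "HHL" modification. The plasmid is intended for transfection into mammalian cells to image intracellular calcium.
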