Features (pLannotate 1.2.2; 23 found; start..end, strand, type, name):
     28..80      -  misc_feature   bom (fragment): basis of mobility region from pBR322
    235..614     +  enhancer       CMV enhancer: human cytomegalovirus immediate early enhancer
    615..818     +  promoter       CMV promoter: human cytomegalovirus (CMV) immediate early promoter
    814..847     +  LTR            5' LTR (truncated) (fragment): truncated 5' long terminal repeat (LTR) from HIV-1
    863..881     +  promoter       T7 promoter: promoter for bacteriophage T7 RNA polymerase
    928..1605    +  CDS            mScarlet-I: mScarlet-I is a basic (constitutively fluorescent) red fluorescent protein published in 2016, derived from synthetic construct. It is reported to be a rapidly-maturing monomer with moderate acid sensitivity.
   1618..2058    +  CDS            calmodulin: calcium-binding protein
   2086..2142    +  CDS            calmodulin-binding peptide: calmodulin-binding peptide from avian smooth muscle myosin light chain kinase
   2147..2832    +  CDS            mScarlet-I (fragment): bright monomeric red fluorescent protein evolved from a synthetic template (Bindels et al., 2016) matures faster than mScarlet
   2875..3099    +  polyA_signal   bGH poly(A) signal: bovine growth hormone polyadenylation signal
   3103..3124    +  promoter       SV40 promoter (fragment): SV40 enhancer and early promoter
   3145..3573    +  rep_origin     f1 ori (sequence partly withheld): f1 bacteriophage origin of replication; arrow indicates direction of (+) strand synthesis
   3587..3916    +  promoter       SV40 promoter: SV40 enhancer and early promoter
   3983..4774    +  CDS            neo: KKA2_KLEPN - Also known as kan, nptII. Experimental evidence at protein level: Swiss-Prot protein existence level 1. Resistance to kanamycin, neomycin, paromomycin, ribostamycin, butirosin and gentamicin B. From Klebsiella pneumoniae.
   4798..4956    +  CDS            ble (fragment): BLE_KLEPN - Experimental evidence at protein level: Swiss-Prot protein existence level 1. Binding protein with a strong affinity to the bleomycin family of antibiotics. Binds to CL990; an antimitotic-antibiotic compound. From Klebsiella pneumoniae.
   4951..5072    +  polyA_signal   SV40 poly(A) signal: SV40 polyadenylation signal
   5145..5161    -  protein_bind   lac operator: The lac repressor binds to the lac operator to inhibit transcription in E. coli. This inhibition can be relieved by adding lactose or isopropyl-β-D-thiogalactopyranoside (IPTG). lac repressor encoded by lacI
   5169..5199    -  promoter       lac promoter: promoter for the E. coli lac operon
   5214..5235    -  protein_bind   CAP binding site: CAP binding activates transcription in the presence of cAMP. E. coli catabolite activator protein
   5248..5340    -  CDS            lacI (fragment): lac repressor; lacI; The lac repressor binds to the lac operator to inhibit transcription in E. coli. This inhibition can be relieved by adding lactose or isopropyl-β-D-thiogalactopyranoside (IPTG).
   5523..6111    -  rep_origin     ori: high-copy-number ColE1/pMB1/pBR322/pUC origin of replication
   6282..7142    -  CDS            AmpR: β-lactamase; bla; confers resistance to ampicillin, carbenicillin, and related antibiotics
   7143..7247    -  promoter       AmpR promoter: bla
>Addgene plasmid #190634 | pCDNA-SCW-HHL | addgene full sequence | sequence record 373784 | Addgene NGS Result
GACGGATCGGGAGATCTCCCGATCCCCTATGGTGCACTCTCAGTACAATCTGCTCTGATGCCGCATAGTT
AAGCCAGTATCTGCTCCCTGCTTGTGTGTTGGAGGTCGCTGAGTAGTGCGCGAGCAAAATTTAAGCTACA
ACAAGGCAAGGCTTGACCGACAATTGCATGAAGAATCTGCTTAGGGTTAGGCGTTTTGCGCTGCTTCGCG
ATGTACGGGCCAGATATACGCGTTGACATTGATTATTGACTAGTTATTAATAGTAATCAATTACGGGGTC
ATTAGTTCATAGCCCATATATGGAGTTCCGCGTTACATAACTTACGGTAAATGGCCCGCCTGGCTGACCG
CCCAACGACCCCCGCCCATTGACGTCAATAATGACGTATGTTCCCATAGTAACGCCAATAGGGACTTTCC
ATTGACGTCAATGGGTGGAGTATTTACGGTAAACTGCCCACTTGGCAGTACATCAAGTGTATCATATGCC
AAGTACGCCCCCTATTGACGTCAATGACGGTAAATGGCCCGCCTGGCATTATGCCCAGTACATGACCTTA
TGGGACTTTCCTACTTGGCAGTACATCTACGTATTAGTCATCGCTATTACCATGGTGATGCGGTTTTGGC
AGTACATCAATGGGCGTGGATAGCGGTTTGACTCACGGGGATTTCCAAGTCTCCACCCCATTGACGTCAA
TGGGAGTTTGTTTTGGCACCAAAATCAACGGGACTTTCCAAAATGTCGTAACAACTCCGCCCCATTGACG
CAAATGGGCGGTAGGCGTGTACGGTGGGAGGTCTATATAAGCAGAGCTCTCTGGCTAACTAGAGAACCCA
CTGCTTACTGGCTTATCGAAATTAATACGACTCACTATAGGGAGACCCAAGCTGGCTAGCGTTTAAACGG
GCCCTCTAGACTCGAGAATGGTGAGCAAGGGCGAGGCAGTGATCAAGGAGTTCATGCGGTTCAAGGTGCA
CATGGAGGGCTCCATGAACGGCCACGAGTTCGAGATCGAGGGCGAGGGCGAGGGCCGCCCCTACGAGGGC
ACCCAGACCGCCAAGCTGAAGGTGACCAAGGGTGGCCCCCTGCCCTTCTCCTGGGACATCCTGTCCCCTC
AGTTCATGTACGGCTCCAGGGCCTTCATCAAGCACCCCGCCGACATCCCCGACTACTATAAGCAGTCCTT
CCCCGAGGGCTTCAAGTGGGAGCGCGTGATGAACTTCGAGGACGGCGGCGCCGTGACCGTGACCCAGGAC
ACCTCCCTGGAGGACGGCACCCTGATCTACAAGGTGAAGCTCCGCGGCACCAACTTCCCTCCTGACGGCC
CCGTAATGCAGAAGAAGACAATGGGCTGGGAAGCGTCCACCGAGCGGTTGTACCCCGAGGACGGCGTGCT
GAAGGGCGACATTCATATGGCCCTGCGCCTGAAGGACGGCGGCCGCTACCTGGCGGACTTCAAGACCACC
TACAAGGCCAAGAAGCCCGTGCAGATGCCCGGCGCCTACAACGTCGACCGCAAGTTGGACATCACCTCCC
ACAACGAGGACTACACCGTGGTGGAACAGTACGAACGCTCCGAGGGCCGCCACCACCTAGGCGGCGCATG
CCTGCCGGACCAACTGACTGAAGAGCAGATCGCAGAATTTAAAGAGGCTTTCTCCCTATTTGACAAGGAC
GGGGATGGGACAATAACAACCAAGGAGCTGGGGACGGTGATGCGGTCTCTGGGGCAGAACCCCACAGAAG
CAGAGCTGCAGGACATGATCAATGAAGTAGATGCCGACGGTGACGGCACAATCGACTTCCCTGAGTTCCT
GACAATGATGGCAAGAAAAATGAAATACAGGGACACGGAAGAAGAAATTAGAGAAGCGTTCGGTGTGTTT
GATAAGGATGGCAATGGCTACATCAGTGCAGCAGAGCTTCGCCACGTGATGACAAACCTTGGAGAGAAGT
TAACAGATGAAGAGGTTGATGAAATGATCAGGGAAGCAGACATCGATGGGGATGGTCAGGTAAACTACGA
AGAGTTTGTACAAATGATGACAGCGAAGGGTGGCGGAGGTTCTGTCGACTCATCACGTCGTAAGTGGAAT
AAGACAGGTCACGCAGTCAGAGCTATAGGTCGGCTGAGCTCACTAGAGGGCGAGGCATTGATCAAGGAGT
ACATGCGGTTCAAGGTGCACATGGAGGGCTCCATGGACGGCCACGAGTTCGAGATCGAGGGCGAGGGCGA
GGGCCGCCCCTACGAGGGCACCCATACCGCCAAGCTGAAGGTGACCAAGGGTGGCCCCCTGCCCTTCTCC
TGGGACATCCTGTCCCCTCAGTTCGGGTACGGCTCCAGGGCCTTCATCAAGCACCCCGCCGACATCCCCG
ACTACTATAAGCAGTCCTTCCCCGAGGGCTTCAAGTGGGAGCGCGTGATGAACTTCGAGGACGGCGGCGC
CGTGACCGTGACCCAGGACACCTCCCTGGAGGACGGCACCCTGATCCACAAGGTGAAGCTCCGCGGCACC
AACTTCCCTCCTGACGGCCCCGTAATGCAGAGGAAGACAATGGGCTGGGAAGCGTCCACCGAGCGGTTGT
ACCCCGAGGACGGCGTGCTGAAGGGCGACATTCATATGGCCCTGCGCCTGAAGGACGGCGGCCGCTACCT
GGCGGACTGCAAGACCACCTACAAGGCCAAGAAGCCCGTGCAGATGCCCGGCGCCTACAACGTCGACCGC
AAGTTGGACATCACCTCCCACAACGAGGACTACACCGTGGTGGAACAGTACGAACGCTCAGAGGGCCGCC
ACCACCTAGGCGGCATGGACGAGCTGTACAAGTAAGAATTCGAAGCTTAAGTTTAAACCGCTGATCAGCC
TCGACTGTGCCTTCTAGTTGCCAGCCATCTGTTGTTTGCCCCTCCCCCGTGCCTTCCTTGACCCTGGAAG
GTGCCACTCCCACTGTCCTTTCCTAATAAAATGAGGAAATTGCATCGCATTGTCTGAGTAGGTGTCATTC
TATTCTGGGGGGTGGGGTGGGGCAGGACAGCAAGGGGGAGGATTGGGAAGACAATAGCAGGCATGCTGGG
GATGCGGTGGGCTCTATGGCTTCTGAGGCGGAAAGAACCAGCTGGGGCTCTAGGGGGTATCCCC
[124 nt withheld, positions 3145-3268]
C
[91 nt withheld, positions 3270-3360]
A
[49 nt withheld, positions 3362-3410]
CCTTTGACGTTGGAGTCCACGTTCTTT
[37 nt withheld, positions 3438-3474]
ACCCTATCTCGGTCTATTCTTTTGATTTATAAGGGATTTTGCCGATTTCGGCCTATTGGTTAAAAAATGA
GCTGATTTAACAAAAATTTAACGCGAATTAATTCTGTGGAATGTGTGTCAGTTAGGGTGTGGAAAGTCCC
CAGGCTCCCCAGCAGGCAGAAGTATGCAAAGCATGCATCTCAATTAGTCAGCAACCAGGTGTGGAAAGTC
CCCAGGCTCCCCAGCAGGCAGAAGTATGCAAAGCATGCATCTCAATTAGTCAGCAACCATAGTCCCGCCC
CTAACTCCGCCCATCCCGCCCCTAACTCCGCCCAGTTCCGCCCATTCTCCGCCCCATGGCTGACTAATTT
TTTTTATTTATGCAGAGGCCGAGGCCGCCTCTGCCTCTGAGCTATTCCAGAAGTAGTGAGGAGGCTTTTT
TGGAGGCCTAGGCTTTTGCAAAAAGCTCCCGGGAGCTTGTATATCCATTTTCGGATCTGATCAAGAGACA
GGATGAGGATCGTTTCGCATGATTGAACAAGATGGATTGCACGCAGGTTCTCCGGCCGCTTGGGTGGAGA
GGCTATTCGGCTATGACTGGGCACAACAGACAATCGGCTGCTCTGATGCCGCCGTGTTCCGGCTGTCAGC
GCAGGGGCGCCCGGTTCTTTTTGTCAAGACCGACCTGTCCGGTGCCCTGAATGAACTGCAGGACGAGGCA
GCGCGGCTATCGTGGCTGGCCACGACGGGCGTTCCTTGCGCAGCTGTGCTCGACGTTGTCACTGAAGCGG
GAAGGGACTGGCTGCTATTGGGCGAAGTGCCGGGGCAGGATCTCCTGTCATCTCACCTTGCTCCTGCCGA
GAAAGTATCCATCATGGCTGATGCAATGCGGCGGCTGCATACGCTTGATCCGGCTACCTGCCCATTCGAC
CACCAAGCGAAACATCGCATCGAGCGAGCACGTACTCGGATGGAAGCCGGTCTTGTCGATCAGGATGATC
TGGACGAAGAGCATCAGGGGCTCGCGCCAGCCGAACTGTTCGCCAGGCTCAAGGCGCGCATGCCCGACGG
CGAGGATCTCGTCGTGACCCATGGCGATGCCTGCTTGCCGAATATCATGGTGGAAAATGGCCGCTTTTCT
GGATTCATCGACTGTGGCCGGCTGGGTGTGGCGGACCGCTATCAGGACATAGCGTTGGCTACCCGTGATA
TTGCTGAAGAGCTTGGCGGCGAATGGGCTGACCGCTTCCTCGTGCTTTACGGTATCGCCGCTCCCGATTC
GCAGCGCATCGCCTTCTATCGCCTTCTTGACGAGTTCTTCTGAGCGGGACTCTGGGGTTCGAAATGACCG
ACCAAGCGACGCCCAACCTGCCATCACGAGATTTCGATTCCACCGCCGCCTTCTATGAAAGGTTGGGCTT
CGGAATCGTTTTCCGGGACGCCGGCTGGATGATCCTCCAGCGCGGGGATCTCATGCTGGAGTTCTTCGCC
CACCCCAACTTGTTTATTGCAGCTTATAATGGTTACAAATAAAGCAATAGCATCACAAATTTCACAAATA
AAGCATTTTTTTCACTGCATTCTAGTTGTGGTTTGTCCAAACTCATCAATGTATCTTATCATGTCTGTAT
ACCGTCGACCTCTAGCTAGAGCTTGGCGTAATCATGGTCATAGCTGTTTCCTGTGTGAAATTGTTATCCG
CTCACAATTCCACACAACATACGAGCCGGAAGCATAAAGTGTAAAGCCTGGGGTGCCTAATGAGTGAGCT
AACTCACATTAATTGCGTTGCGCTCACTGCCCGCTTTCCAGTCGGGAAACCTGTCGTGCCAGCTGCATTA
ATGAATCGGCCAACGCGCGGGGAGAGGCGGTTTGCGTATTGGGCGCTCTTCCGCTTCCTCGCTCACTGAC
TCGCTGCGCTCGGTCGTTCGGCTGCGGCGAGCGGTATCAGCTCACTCAAAGGCGGTAATACGGTTATCCA
CAGAATCAGGGGATAACGCAGGAAAGAACATGTGAGCAAAAGGCCAGCAAAAGGCCAGGAACCGTAAAAA
GGCCGCGTTGCTGGCGTTTTTCCATAGGCTCCGCCCCCCTGACGAGCATCACAAAAATCGACGCTCAAGT
CAGAGGTGGCGAAACCCGACAGGACTATAAAGATACCAGGCGTTTCCCCCTGGAAGCTCCCTCGTGCGCT
CTCCTGTTCCGACCCTGCCGCTTACCGGATACCTGTCCGCCTTTCTCCCTTCGGGAAGCGTGGCGCTTTC
TCATAGCTCACGCTGTAGGTATCTCAGTTCGGTGTAGGTCGTTCGCTCCAAGCTGGGCTGTGTGCACGAA
CCCCCCGTTCAGCCCGACCGCTGCGCCTTATCCGGTAACTATCGTCTTGAGTCCAACCCGGTAAGACACG
ACTTATCGCCACTGGCAGCAGCCACTGGTAACAGGATTAGCAGAGCGAGGTATGTAGGCGGTGCTACAGA
GTTCTTGAAGTGGTGGCCTAACTACGGCTACACTAGAAGAACAGTATTTGGTATCTGCGCTCTGCTGAAG
CCAGTTACCTTCGGAAAAAGAGTTGGTAGCTCTTGATCCGGCAAACAAACCACCGCTGGTAGCGGTGGTT
TTTTTGTTTGCAAGCAGCAGATTACGCGCAGAAAAAAAGGATCTCAAGAAGATCCTTTGATCTTTTCTAC
GGGGTCTGACGCTCAGTGGAACGAAAACTCACGTTAAGGGATTTTGGTCATGAGATTATCAAAAAGGATC
TTCACCTAGATCCTTTTAAATTAAAAATGAAGTTTTAAATCAATCTAAAGTATATATGAGTAAACTTGGT
CTGACAGTTACCAATGCTTAATCAGTGAGGCACCTATCTCAGCGATCTGTCTATTTCGTTCATCCATAGT
TGCCTGACTCCCCGTCGTGTAGATAACTACGATACGGGAGGGCTTACCATCTGGCCCCAGTGCTGCAATG
ATACCGCGAGACCCACGCTCACCGGCTCCAGATTTATCAGCAATAAACCAGCCAGCCGGAAGGGCCGAGC
GCAGAAGTGGTCCTGCAACTTTATCCGCCTCCATCCAGTCTATTAATTGTTGCCGGGAAGCTAGAGTAAG
TAGTTCGCCAGTTAATAGTTTGCGCAACGTTGTTGCCATTGCTACAGGCATCGTGGTGTCACGCTCGTCG
TTTGGTATGGCTTCATTCAGCTCCGGTTCCCAACGATCAAGGCGAGTTACATGATCCCCCATGTTGTGCA
AAAAAGCGGTTAGCTCCTTCGGTCCTCCGATCGTTGTCAGAAGTAAGTTGGCCGCAGTGTTATCACTCAT
GGTTATGGCAGCACTGCATAATTCTCTTACTGTCATGCCATCCGTAAGATGCTTTTCTGTGACTGGTGAG
TACTCAACCAAGTCATTCTGAGAATAGTGTATGCGGCGACCGAGTTGCTCTTGCCCGGCGTCAATACGGG
ATAATACCGCGCCACATAGCAGAACTTTAAAAGTGCTCATCATTGGAAAACGTTCTTCGGGGCGAAAACT
CTCAAGGATCTTACCGCTGTTGAGATCCAGTTCGATGTAACCCACTCGTGCACCCAACTGATCTTCAGCA
TCTTTTACTTTCACCAGCGTTTCTGGGTGAGCAAAAACAGGAAGGCAAAATGCCGCAAAAAAGGGAATAA
GGGCGACACGGAAATGTTGAATACTCATACTCTTCCTTTTTCAATATTATTGAAGCATTTATCAGGGTTA
TTGTCTCATGAGCGGATACATATTTGAATGTATTTAGAAAAATAAACAAATAGGGGTTCCGCGCACATTT
CCCCGAAAAGTGCCACCTGACGTC
