>Addgene plasmid #190634 | pCDNA-SCW-HHL | depositor partial sequence | sequence record 369081 | pCDNA-SCW-HHL sequence 1905 bps
ATGGTGAGCAAGGGCGAGGCAGTGATCAAGGAGTTCATGCGGTTCAAGGTGCACATGGAGGGCTCCATGA
ACGGCCACGAGTTCGAGATCGAGGGCGAGGGCGAGGGCCGCCCCTACGAGGGCACCCAGACCGCCAAGCT
GAAGGTGACCAAGGGTGGCCCCCTGCCCTTCTCCTGGGACATCCTGTCCCCTCAGTTCATGTACGGCTCC
AGGGCCTTCATCAAGCACCCCGCCGACATCCCCGACTACTATAAGCAGTCCTTCCCCGAGGGCTTCAAGT
GGGAGCGCGTGATGAACTTCGAGGACGGCGGCGCCGTGACCGTGACCCAGGACACCTCCCTGGAGGACGG
CACCCTGATCTACAAGGTGAAGCTCCGCGGCACCAACTTCCCTCCTGACGGCCCCGTAATGCAGAAGAAG
ACAATGGGCTGGGAAGCGTCCACCGAGCGGTTGTACCCCGAGGACGGCGTGCTGAAGGGCGACATTCATA
TGGCCCTGCGCCTGAAGGACGGCGGCCGCTACCTGGCGGACTTCAAGACCACCTACAAGGCCAAGAAGCC
CGTGCAGATGCCCGGCGCCTACAACGTCGACCGCAAGTTGGACATCACCTCCCACAACGAGGACTACACC
GTGGTGGAACAGTACGAACGCTCCGAGGGCCGCCACCACCTAGGCGGCGCATGCCTGCCGGACCAACTGA
CTGAAGAGCAGATCGCAGAATTTAAAGAGGCTTTCTCCCTATTTGACAAGGACGGGGATGGGACAATAAC
AACCAAGGAGCTGGGGACGGTGATGCGGTCTCTGGGGCAGAACCCCACAGAAGCAGAGCTGCAGGACATG
ATCAATGAAGTAGATGCCGACGGTGACGGCACAATCGACTTCCCTGAGTTCCTGACAATGATGGCAAGAA
AAATGAAATACAGGGACACGGAAGAAGAAATTAGAGAAGCGTTCGGTGTGTTTGATAAGGATGGCAATGG
CTACATCAGTGCAGCAGAGCTTCGCCACGTGATGACAAACCTTGGAGAGAAGTTAACAGATGAAGAGGTT
GATGAAATGATCAGGGAAGCAGACATCGATGGGGATGGTCAGGTAAACTACGAAGAGTTTGTACAAATGA
TGACAGCGAAGGGTGGCGGAGGTTCTGTCGACTCATCACGTCGTAAGTGGAATAAGACAGGTCACGCAGT
CAGAGCTATAGGTCGGCTGAGCTCACTAGAGGGCGAGGCATTGATCAAGGAGTACATGCGGTTCAAGGTG
CACATGGAGGGCTCCATGGACGGCCACGAGTTCGAGATCGAGGGCGAGGGCGAGGGCCGCCCNTACGAGG
GCACCCATACCGCCAAGCTGAAGGTGACCAAGGGTGGCCCCCTGCCCTTCTCCTGGGACATCCTGTCCCC
TCAGTTCGGGTACGGCTCCAGGGCCTTCATCAAGCACCCCGCCGACATCCCCGACTACTATAAGCAGTCC
TTCCCCGAGGGCTTCAAGTGGGAGCGCGTGATGAACTTCGAGGACGGCGGCGCCGTGACCGTGACCCAGG
ACACCTCCCTGGAGGACGGCACCCTGATCCACAAGGTGAAGCTCCGCGGCACCAACTTCCCTCCTGACGG
CCCCGTAATGCAGAGGAAGACAATGGGCTGGGAAGCGTCCACCGAGCGGTTGTACCCCGAGGACGGCGTG
CTGAAGGGCGACATTCATATGGCCCTGCGCCTGAAGGACGGCGGCCGCTACCTGGCGGACTGCAAGACCA
CCTACAAGGCCAAGAAGCCCGTGCAGATGCCCGGCGCCTACAACGTCGACCGCAAGTTGGACATCACCTC
CCACAACGAGGACTACACCGTGGTGGAACAGTACGAACGCTCAGAGGGCCGCCACCACCTAGGCGGCATG
GACGAGCTGTACAAG
